>Addgene plasmid #204291 | pJAT31 | addgene full sequence | sequence record 405841 | Addgene NGS Result
CATATACCTGCCGTTCACTATTATTTAGTGAAATGAGATATTATGATATTTTCTGAATTGTGATTAAAAA
GGCAACTTTATGCCCATGCAACAGAAACTATAAAAAATACAGAGAATGAAAAGAAACAGATAGATTTTTT
AGTTCTTTAGGCCCGTAGTCTGCAAATCCTTTTATGATTTTCTATCAAACAAAAGAGGAAAATAGACCAG
TTGCAATCCAAACGAGAGTCTAATAGAATGAGGTCGAAAAGTAAATCGCGCGGGTTTGTTACTGATAAAG
CAGGCAAGACCTAAAATGTGTAAAGGGCAAAGTGTATACTTTGGCGTCACCCCTTACATATTTTAGGTCT
TTTTTTATTGTGCGTAACTAACTTGCCATCTTCAAACAGGAGGGCTGGAAGAAGCAGACCGCTAACACAG
TACATAAAAAAGGAGACATGAACGATGAACATCAAAAAGTTTGCAAAACAAGCAACAGTATTAACCTTTA
CTACCGCACTGCTGGCAGGAGGCGCAACTCAAGCGTTTGCGAAAGAAACGAACCAAAAGCCATATAAGGA
AACATACGGCATTTCCCATATTACACGCCATGATATGCTGCAAATCCCTGAACAGCAAAAAAATGAAAAA
TATCAAGTTCCTGAATTCGATTCGTCCACAATTAAAAATATCTCTTCTGCAAAAGGCCTGGACGTTTGGG
ACAGCTGGCCATTACAAAACGCTGACGGCACTGTCGCAAACTATCACGGCTACCACATCGTCTTTGCATT
AGCCGGAGATCCTAAAAATGCGGATGACACATCGATTTACATGTTCTATCAAAAAGTCGGCGAAACTTCT
ATTGACAGCTGGAAAAACGCTGGCCGCGTCTTTAAAGACAGCGACAAATTCGATGCAAATGATTCTATCC
TAAAAGACCAAACACAAGAATGGTCAGGTTCAGCCACATTTACATCTGACGGAAAAATCCGTTTATTCTA
CACTGATTTCTCCGGTAAACATTACGGCAAACAAACACTGACAACTGCACAAGTTAACGTATCAGCATCA
GACAGCTCTTTGAACATCAACGGTGTAGAGGATTATAAATCAATCTTTGACGGTGACGGAAAAACGTATC
AAAATGTACAGCAGTTCATCGATGAAGGCAACTACAGCTCAGGCGACAACCATACGCTGAGAGATCCTCA
CTACGTAGAAGATAAAGGCCACAAATACTTAGTATTTGAAGCAAACACTGGAACTGAAGATGGCTACCAA
GGCGAAGAATCTTTATTTAACAAAGCATACTATGGCAAAAGCACATCATTCTTCCGTCAAGAAAGTCAAA
AACTTCTGCAAAGCGATAAAAAACGCACGGCTGAGTTAGCAAACGGCGCTCTCGGTATGATTGAGCTAAA
CGATGATTACACACTGAAAAAAGTGATGAAACCGCTGATTGCATCTAACACAGTAACAGATGAAATTGAA
CGCGCGAACGTCTTTAAAATGAACGGCAAATGGTACCTGTTCACTGACTCCCGCGGATCAAAAATGACGA
TTGACGGCATTACGTCTAACGATATTTACATGCTTGGTTATGTTTCTAATTCTTTAACTGGCCCATACAA
GCCGCTGAACAAAACTGGCCTTGTGTTAAAAATGGATCTTGATCCTAACGATGTAACCTTTACTTACTCA
CACTTCGCTGTACCTCAAGCGAAAGGAAACAATGTCGTGATTACAAGCTATATGACAAACAGAGGATTCT
ACGCAGACAAACAATCAACGTTTGCGCCAAGCTTCCTGCTGAACATCAAAGGCAAGAAAACATCTGTTGT
CAAAGACAGCATCCTTGAACAAGGACAATTAACAGTTAACAAATAAATGTCAGGCTCCCTTATACACAGC
CAGTCTGCACGTCGCATAGTGACTGGATATGTTGTGTTTTACAGTATTATGTAGTCTGTTTTTTATGCAA
AATCTAATTTAATATATTGATATTTATATCATTTTACGTTTCTCGTTCAACTTTTTAATACAAAGTTGCC
TCCGGAACATAATGGTGCATCTAGATGCCCATTCCTGTAGACTTCTTAATCGAAGTTCACCCGGATATCT
TTCCTATATATACTGTACTCTTGCAGAATATGTACTTGGGAATCATAAGGATGCGAAGGACGTACGCGCT
GTGTCTGTAACTAAGGGGTTGCTTTCGGGTACCTACCATGCCAATGATGGGACTACCGCCGGATAGGAAT
CCCTTTTGGGTGCACACCGTCACCTCCAGTTCCGTCTGCCTGAGTTCGGCAATGGAAATCAGGTACTCAA
AGGATGCATCGTAGACGGGGTTGCAGTTGTCCTTGATCACGCTCGTCTTGCGTTTCGACTCCTTGGTGCG
TCCAGGCAACAGATACAGCTTAACATACGGATCGGGGATATTGCTGGGATCGCGAAGTGGTATCTTCTGG
ATTTTGTGTATGGTCACGTCTAGTTTTTGACGCTGGGCGCTGTAGCGGATCGACAACTGCATTCGTCCAA
GGCCATGTTCGCCGGGTGAGGAGGTGGAGTCTGGAAAGCGGTGGGTCAGCACAGAGGTGGCCAGCTCGCT
GATGGGTTTTTCGCTGGAGGTGGAGGCCGACATGGCCGGGGAGATTTTCGTAGCCGCCACAGGATCTTCT
TCACTGATGGGCGATTCGGCGGACAAACGCTTGCTGGATGCCTGAGATTCCTAAAAGCAATGGCAAATTA
GATTCAATTAAAACAGAAATTGTTTATATAACAGAGTAAAAGCAAAAAAAAAGGAATCACAGATTCTCCC
CGACGGGGAATTGAACCCCGTTCTCCCGCGTGACAGGCGGGGATACTAACCACTATACTATCGAGGACGT
TGAAAATGAATTCAATTAAGACGTCAGAATTCTCGAGGCGGCCGCATGTGAGTCTCCCTATAGTGAGTCG
TATTAATTTCGCGGGCGCGTCAGCGGGAGAGCCGTTGTAAGGCGGCAGACTTTGCTCATGTTACCGATGC
TATTCGGAAGAACGGCAACTAAGCTGCCGGGTTTGAAACACGGATGATCTCGCGGAGGGTAGCATGTTGA
TTGTAACGATGACAGAGCGTTGCTGCCTGTGATCAATTCGGGCACGAACCCAGTGGACATAAGCCTGTTC
GGTTCGTAAGCTGTAATGCAAGTAGCGTATGCGCTCACGCAACTGGTCCAGAACCTTGACCGAACGCAGC
GGTGGTAACGGCGCAGTGGCGGTTTTCATGGCTTGTTATGACTGTTTTTTTGGGGTACAGTCTATGCCTC
GGGCATCCAAGCAGCAAGCGCGTTACGCCGTGGGTCGATGTTTGATGTTATGGAGCAGCAACGATGTTAC
GCAGCAGGGCAGTCGCCCTAAAACAAAGTTAAACATCATGGGGGAAGCGGTGATCGCCGAAGTATCGACT
CAACTATCAGAGGTAGTTGGCGTCATCGAGCGCCATCTCGAACCGACGTTGCTGGCCGTACATTTGTACG
GCTCCGCAGTGGATGGCGGCCTGAAGCCACACAGTGATATTGATTTGCTGGTTACGGTGACCGTAAGGCT
TGATGAAACAACGCGGCGAGCTTTGATCAACGACCTTTTGGAAACTTCGGCTTCCCCTGGAGAGAGCGAG
ATTCTCCGCGCTGTAGAAGTCACCATTGTTGTGCACGACGACATCATTCCGTGGCGTTATCCAGCTAAGC
GCGAACTGCAATTTGGAGAATGGCAGCGCAATGACATTCTTGCAGGTATCTTCGAGCCAGCCACGATCGA
CATTGATCTGGCTATCTTGCTGACAAAAGCAAGAGAACATAGCGTTGCCTTGGTAGGTCCAGCGGCGGAG
GAACTCTTTGATCCGGTTCCTGAACAGGATCTATTTGAGGCGCTAAATGAAACCTTAACGCTATGGAACT
CGCCGCCCGACTGGGCTGGCGATGAGCGAAATGTAGTGCTTACGTTGTCCCGCATTTGGTACAGCGCAGT
AACCGGCAAAATCGCGCCGAAGGATGTCGCTGCCGACTGGGCAATGGAGCGCCTGCCGGCCCAGTATCAG
CCCGTCATACTTGAAGCTAGACAGGCTTATCTTGGACAAGAAGAAGATCGCTTGGCCTCGCGCGCAGATC
AGTTGGAAGAATTTGTCCACTACGTGAAAGGCGAGATCACCAAGGTAGTCGGCAAATAATGTCTAGCTAG
AAATTCGTTCAAGCCGACGCCGCTTCGCGGCGCGGCTTAACTCAAGCGTTAGATGCACTAAGCACATAAT
TGCTCACAGCCAAACTATCAGGTCAAGTCTGCTTTTATTATTTTTAAGCGTGCATAATAAGCCCTACACA
AATTGGGAGATATATCATGCATGACCAAAATCCCTTAACGTGAGTTTTCGTTCCACTGAGCGTCAGACCC
CGTAGAAAAGATCAAAGGATCTTCTTGAGATCCTTTTTTTCTGCGCGTAATCTGCTGCTTGCAAACAAAA
AAACCACCGCTACCAGCGGTGGTTTGTTTGCCGGATCAAGAGCTACCAACTCTTTTTCCGAAGGTAACTG
GCTTCAGCAGAGCGCAGATACCAAATACTGTCCTTCTAGTGTAGCCGTAGTTAGGCCACCACTTCAAGAA
CTCTGTAGCACCGCCTACATACCTCGCTCTGCTAATCCTGTTACCAGTGGCTGCTGCCAGTGGCGATAAG
TCGTGTCTTACCGGGTTGGACTCAAGACGATAGTTACCGGATAAGGCGCAGCGGTCGGGCTGAACGGGGG
GTTCGTGCACACAGCCCAGCTTGGAGCGAACGACCTACACCGAACTGAGATACCTACAGCGTGAGCTATG
AGAAAGCGCCACGCTTCCCGAAGGGAGAAAGGCGGACAGGTATCCGGTAAGCGGCAGGGTCGGAACAGGA
GAGCGCACGAGGGAGCTTCCAGGGGGAAACGCCTGGTATCTTTATAGTCCTGTCGGGTTTCGCCACCTCT
GACTTGAGCGTCGATTTTTGTGATGCTCGTCAGGGGGGCGGAGCCTATGGAAAAACGCCAGCAACGCGGC
CTTTTTACGGTTCCTGGCCTTTTGCTGGCCTTTTGCTCACATGTTCTTTCCTGCGTTATCCCCTGATTCT
GTGGATAACCGTATTACCGCCTTTGAGTGAGCTGATACCGCTCGCCGCAGCCGAACGACCGAGCGCAGCG
AGTCAGTGAGCGAGGAAATCGTCACCTGCAGGAAGGTTTAAACGCATTTAGGTGACACTATAGAAGTGTG
TATCGCTCGAGGGATCCGAATTCGAAGTCTTGGTACGGAGGGGATCCGATCGACAAGCCGAACATATGGG
TTTTTTGCTCACCTGTGATTGCTCCTACTCAAATACAAAAACATCAAATTTTCTGTCAATAAAGCATATT
TATTTATATTTATTTTACAGGAAAGAATTCCTTTTAAAGTGTATTTTAACCTATAATGAAAAACGATTAA
AAAAAATACATAAAATAATTCGAAAATTTTTGAATAGCCCAGGTTGATAAAAATTCATTTCATACGTTTT
ATAACTTATGCCCCTAAGTATTTTTTGACCATAGTGTTTCAATTCTACATTAATTTTACAGAGTAGAATG
AAACGCCACCTACTCAGCCAAGAGGCGAAAAGGTTAGCTCGCCAAGCAGAGAGGGCGCCAGTGCTCACTA
CTTTTTATAATTCTCAACTTCTTTTTCCAGACTCAGTTCGTATATATAGACCTATTTTCAATTTAACGTC
GGGGCCTCAACTTTGTATAATAAAGTTGAACGAGAAACGTAAAATGATATAAATATCAATATATTAAATT
AGATTTTGCATAAAAAACAGACTACATAATACTGTAAAACACAACATATCCAGTCACTATGGGCCGCATT
AGGCACCCCAGGCTTTACACTTTATGCTTCCGGCTCGTATAATGTGTGGATTTTGAGTTAGGATCCGTCG
AGATTTTCAGGAGCTACGCGGAACCCCTATTTGTTTATTTTTCTAAATACATTCAAATATGTATCCGCTC
ATGAGACAATAACCCTGATAAATGCTTCAATAATATTGAAAAAGGAAGAGTATGAGTATTCAACATTTCC
GTGTCGCCCTTATTCCCTTTTTTGCGGCATTTTGCCTTCCTGTTTTTGCTCACCCAGAAACGCTGGTGAA
AGTAAAAGATGCTGAAGATCAGTTGGGTGCACGAGTGGGTTACATCGAACTGGATCTCAACAGCGGTAAG
ATCCTTGAGAGTTTTCGCCCCGAAGAACGTTTTCCAATGATGAGCACTTTTAAAGTTCTGCTATGTGGCG
CGGTATTATCCCGTATTGACGCCGGGCAAGAGCAACTCGGTCGCCGCATACACTATTCTCAGAATGACTT
GGTTGAGTACTCACCAGTCACAGAAAAGCATCTTACGGATGGCATGACAGTAAGAGAATTATGCAGTGCT
GCCATAACCATGAGTGATAACACTGCGGCCAACTTACTTCTGACAACGATCGGAGGACCGAAGGAGCTAA
CCGCTTTTTTGCACAACATGGGGGATCATGTAACTCGCCTTGATCGTTGGGAACCGGAGCTGAATGAAGC
CATACCAAACGACGAGCGTGACACCACGATGCCTGTAGCAATGGCAACAACGTTGCGCAAACTATTAACT
GGCGAACTACTTACTCTAGCTTCCCGGCAACAATTAATAGACTGGATGGAGGCGGATAAAGTTGCAGGAC
CACTTCTGCGCTCGGCCCTTCCGGCTGGCTGGTTTATTGCTGATAAATCTGGAGCCGGTGAGCGTGGGTC
CCGCGGTATCATTGCAGCACTGGGGCCAGATGGTAAGCCCTCCCGTATCGTAGTTATCTACACGACGGGG
AGTCAGGCAACTATGGATGAACGAAATAGACAGATCGCTGAGATAGGTGCCTCACTGATTAAGCATTGGT
AATGGATCCGGCTTACTAAAAGCCAGATAACAGTATGCGTATTTGCGCGCTGATTTTTGCGGTATAAGAA
TATATACTGATATGTATACCCGAAGTATGTCAAAAAGAGGTATGCTATGAAGCAGCGTATTACAGTGACA
GTTGACAGCGACAGCTATCAGTTGCTCAAGGCATATATGATGTCAATATCTCCGGTCTGGTAAGCACAAC
CATGCAGAATGAAGCCCGTCGTCTGCGTGCCGAACGCTGGAAAGCGGAAAATCAGGAAGGGATGGCTGAG
GTCGCCCGGTTTATTGAAATGAACGGCTCTTTTGCTGACGAGAACAGGGGCTGGTGAAATGCAGTTTAAG
GTTTACACCTATAAAAGAGAGAGCCGTTATCGTCTGTTTGTGGATGTACAGAGTGATATTATCGATACAC
CGGGCCGTCGCATGGTTATTCCACTTGCGTCTGCGCGCTTGCTCTCAGATAAAGTCTCCCGTGAACTTTA
CCCGGTGGTGCATATCGGGGATGAAAGCTGGCGCATGATGACCACCGATATGGCCAGTGTGCCGGTTTCC
GTTATCGGGGAAGAAGTGGCTGATCTCAGCCACCGCGAAAATGACATCAAAAACGCCATTAACCTGATGT
TCTGGGGAATATAATGTCAGGCTCCCTTATACACAGCCAGTCTGCACGTCGCATAGTGACTGGATATGTT
GTGTTTTACAGTATTATGTAGTCTGTTTTTTATGCAAAATCTAATTTAATATATTGATATTTATATCATT
TTACGTTTCTCGTTCAACTTTTCTATACAAAGTTGTCCAGCTGTACTGACGGACACACCGAAGCCCCGGC
GGCAACCCTCAGCGGATGCCCCGGGGCTTCACGTTTTCCCAGGTCAGAAGCGGTTTTCGGGAGTAGTGCC
CCAACTGGGGTAACCTTTGAGTTCTCTCAGTTGGGGGCGTAGGGTCGCCGACATGACACAAGGGGTTGTG
ACCGGGGTGGACACGTACGCGGGTGCTTACGACCGTCAGTCGCGCGAGCGCGAGGTTGCTTAAGAATAAG
TAATTCTTAAGCAACCATTACGCCAAGCTTGCATGCCGAGCTCTTACGCGCCCGCGTAAAACACAATCAA
GTATGAGTCATAAGCTGATGTCATGTTTTGCACACGGCTCATAACCGAACTGGCTTTACGAGTAGAATTC
TACTTGTAACGCACGATCAGTGGATGATGTCATTTGTTTTTCAAATCGAGATGATGTCATGTTTTGCACA
TGGCTCATAACTAAACTCGCTTTACGGGTAGAATTCTACGCGCGTCGATGTCTTTGTGATGCGCGCGACA
TTTTTGTAGGTTATTGATAAAATGAACGGATACGTTGCCCGACATTATCATTAAATCCTTGGCGTAGAAT
TTGTCGGGTCCATTGTCCGTGTGCGCTAGCATGCCCGTAACGGACCTCGTACTTTTGGCTTCAAAGGTTT
TGCGCACAGACAAAATGTGCCACACTTGCAGCTCTGCATGTGTGCGCGTTACCACAAATCCCAACGGCGC
AGTGTACTTGTTGTATGCAAATAAATCTCGATAAAGGCGCGGCGCGCGAATGCAGCTGATCACGTACGCT
CCTCGTGTTCCGTTCAAGGACGGTGTTATCGACCTCAGATTAATGTTTATCGGCCGACTGTTTTCGTATC
CGCTCACCAAACGCGTTTTTGCATTAACATTGTATGTCGGCGGATGTTCTATATCTAATTTGAATAAATA
AACGATAACCGCGTTGGTTTTAGAGGGCATAATAAAAGAAATATTGTTATCGTGTTCGCCATTAGGGCAG
TATAAATTGACGTTCATGTTGGATATTGTTTCAGTTGCAAGTTGACACTGGCGGCGACAAGATCGTGAAC
AACCAAGTGACCATTAACCCTCGACCGCCGGAGTATAAATAGAGGCGCTTCGTCTACGGAGCGACAATTC
AATTCAAACAAGCAAAGTGAACACGTCGCTAAGCGAAAGCTAAGCAAATAAACAAGCGCAGCTGAACAAG
CTAAACAATCGGGGTACCGCTAGAGTCGACGGTACGATCCACCGGTCGCCACCCCATGGTGCGCTCCTCC
AAGAACGTCATCAAGGAGTTCATGCGCTTCAAGGTGCGCATGGAGGGCACCGTGAACGGCCACGAGTTCG
AGATCGAGGGCGAGGGCGAGGGCCGCCCCTACGAGGGCCACAACACCGTGAAGCTGAAGGTGACCAAGGG
CGGCCCCCTGCCCTTCGCCTGGGACATCCTGTCCCCCCAGTTCCAGTACGGCTCCAAGGTGTACGTGAAG
CACCCCGCCGACATCCCCGACTACAAGAAGCTGTCCTTCCCCGAGGGCTTCAAGTGGGAGCGCGTGATGA
ATTTCGAAGATGGTGGAGTTGTCACAGTCACACAAGATTCTTCGCTCCAAGATGGTTGTTTTATTTACAA
AGTGAAATTTATTGGAGTCAATTTTCCGTCGGATGGACCGGTTATGCAAAAGAAAACAATGGGTTGGGAA
GCATCGACGGAACGTCTGTATCCACGAGATGGAGTTTTGAAAGGCGAAATTCACAAAGCTCTTAAACTCA
AAGATGGCGGACATTACCTTGTAGAATTTAAAAGCATTTATATGGCTAAGAAACCGGTCCAACTCCCTGG
ATATTATTATGTCGATTCGAAACTGGATATTACTTCACATAACGAAGATTATACGATAGTTGAGCAATAT
GAACGCACTGAAGGTCGTCACCATCTCTTTCTCTAAAGATCATAATCAGCCATACCACATTTGTAGAGGT
TTTACTTGCTTTAAAAAACCTCCCACACCTCCCCCTGAACCTGAAACATAAAATGAATGCAATTGTTGTT
GTTAACTTGTTTATTGCAGCTTATAATGGTTACAAATAAAGCAATAGCATCACAAATTTCACAAATAAAG
CATTTTTTTCACTGCATTCTAGTTGTGGTTTGTCCAAACTCATCAATGTATCTTATCATGTCTGGATCGA
TGGCGCGCCTCCGGAACATAATGGTGCATCTAGATGCATTCGCGAGGTACCGAGCTCGAATTCACTGGGG
TTGCTTAAGAATAAGTAATTCTTAAGCAACCCAACTTTGTATACAAAAGTTGAACGAGAAACGTAAAATG
ATATAAATATCAATATATTAAATTAGATTTTGCATAAAAAACAGACTACATAATACTGTAAAACACAACA
TATCCAGTCACTATGGGCCGCATTAGGCACCCCAGGCTTTACACTTTATGCTTCCGGCTCGTATAATGTG
TGGATTTTGAGTTAGGATCCGTCGAGATTTTCAGGAGCTAAGGAAGCTAAAATGGAGAAAAAAATCACTG
GATATACCACCGTTGATATATCCCAATGGCATCGTAAAGAACATTTTGAGGCATTTCAGTCAGTTGCTCA
ATGTACCTATAACCAGACCGTTCAGCTGGATATTACGGCCTTTTTAAAGACCGTAAAGAAAAATAAGCAC
AAGTTTTATCCGGCCTTTATTCACATTCTTGCCCGCCTGATGAATGCTCATCCGGAATTCCGTATGGCAA
TGAAAGACGGTGAGCTGGTGATATGGGATAGTGTTCACCCTTGTTACACCGTTTTCCATGAGCAAACTGA
AACGTTTTCATCGCTCTGGAGTGAATACCACGACGATTTCCGGCAGTTTCTACACATATATTCGCAAGAT
GTGGCGTGTTACGGTGAAAACCTGGCCTATTTCCCTAAAGGGTTTATTGAGAATATGTTTTTCGTGTCAG
CCAATCCCTGGGTGAGTTTCACCAGTTTTGATTTAAACGTGGCCAATATGGACAACTTCTTCGCCCCCGT
TTTCACCATGGGCAAATATTATACGCAAGGCGACAAGGTGCTGATGCCGCTGGCGATTCAGGTTCATCAT
GCCGTTTGTGATGGCTTCCATGTCGGCAGAATGCTTAATGAATTACAACAGTACTGCGATGAGTGGCAGG
GCGGGGCGTAAACGCGTGGCA
Features (pLannotate 1.2.2; 33 found; start..end, strand, type, name):
    445..1866    +  CDS            SacB: secreted levansucrase that renders bacterial growth sensitive to sucrose; Bacillus subtilis sacB; negative selection marker
   1905..2028    -  protein_bind   attR6: mutant version of attR; recombination site for the Gateway® LR reaction LR Clonase™
   2081..2877    -  promoter       dU6-1 promoter: RNA polymerase III promoter for Drosophila U6-1 snRNA (Port et al., 2014)
   2927..2945    -  promoter       T7 promoter: promoter for bacteriophage T7 RNA polymerase
   3136..3159    +  promoter       Pc promoter (fragment): intI1 (promoter lies within the coding sequence); class 1 integron promoter
   3335..3391    +  CDS            GmR (fragment): gentamycin acetyltransferase; aacC1; confers resistance to gentamycin
   3402..4189    +  CDS            SmR (fragment): aminoglycoside adenylyltransferase (Murphy, 1985); aadA; confers resistance to spectinomycin and streptomycin
   4435..5023    +  rep_origin     ori: high-copy-number ColE1/pMB1/pBR322/pUC origin of replication
   5226..5244    +  promoter       SP6 promoter: promoter for bacteriophage SP6 RNA polymerase
   5321..5741    +  promoter       dU6-3 promoter: RNA polymerase III promoter for Drosophila U6-3 snRNA (Port et al., 2014)
   5748..5871    +  protein_bind   attR3: mutant version of attR; recombination site for the Gateway® LR reaction LR Clonase™
   5894..5924    +  promoter       lac UV5 promoter: E. coli lac promoter with an "up" mutation
   5948..5965    +  promoter       cat promoter (fragment): promoter of the E. coli cat gene encoding chloramphenicol acetyltransferase
   5967..6071    +  promoter       AmpR promoter: bla
   6072..6932    +  CDS            AmpR: β-lactamase; bla; confers resistance to ampicillin, carbenicillin, and related antibiotics
   6933..7015    +  intron         PDK intron (fragment): pdk; modified pyruvate orthophosphate dikinase intron from Flaveria trinervia 3.0
   7106..7264    +  CDS            ccdA (fragment): CCDA_ECO57 - Also known as H, letA. Experimental evidence at protein level: Swiss-Prot protein existence level 1. Antitoxin component of a type II toxin-antitoxin (TA) system which inhibits the post-segregational killing (PSK) of plasmid-free cells, also referred to as a plasmid addiction system. Binds to and blocks the activity of CcdB; will also remove bound CcdB protein from the CcdB-GyrA complex by forming a CcdA-CcdB complex, a process termed rejuvenation. Functions as a transcriptional corepressor for the ccdAB operon, repression also requires CcdB (By similarity). From Escherichia coli
   7269..7571    +  CDS            ccdB: CCDB_ECOLI - Also known as G, letB, letD. Experimental evidence at protein level: Swiss-Prot protein existence level 1. Toxic component of a type II toxin-antitoxin (TA) system, functioning in plasmid maintainence. Responsible for the post- segregational killing (PSK) of plasmid-free cells, also referred to as a plasmid addiction system. Half-life of over 2 hours. Cell killing by CcdB is accompanied by filamentation, defects in chromosome and plasmid segregation, defects in cell division, formation of anucleate cells, decreased DNA synthesis and plasmid loss. Interferes with the activity of DN
   7612..7721    -  protein_bind   attR2 (fragment): mutant version of attR; recombination site for the Gateway® LR reaction LR Clonase™
   7715..7735    -  protein_bind   attB4: mutant version of attB; core recombination site for the Gateway® BP reaction BP Clonase™
   7808..7907    +  protein_bind   phage φC31 attP: attachment site of phage φC31 phage φC31 integrase
   8033..8230    +  enhancer       hr5 enhancer (fragment): Autographa californica hr5; baculovirus early transcription enhancer
   8236..8827    +  promoter       IE1 promoter: promoter of the ie1 gene from the baculovirus Autographa californica
   8848..8970    +  promoter       hsp70 promoter (fragment): Drosophila melanogaster hsp70Bb promoter
   9022..9693    +  CDS            DsRed: DsRed is a basic (constitutively fluorescent) red fluorescent protein published in 1999, derived from Discosoma sp..
   9698..9781    +  CDS            large T antigen (fragment): large T antigen from SV40 (simian virus 40)
   9804..9938    +  polyA_signal   SV40 poly(A) signal: SV40 polyadenylation signal
   9986..10003   -  misc_feature   MCS (fragment): pUC18/19 multiple cloning site
  10042..10165   +  protein_bind   attR5: mutant version of attR; recombination site for the Gateway® LR reaction LR Clonase™
  10188..10218   +  promoter       lac UV5 promoter: E. coli lac promoter with an "up" mutation
  10242..10271   +  promoter       cat promoter (fragment): promoter of the E. coli cat gene encoding chloramphenicol acetyltransferase
  10272..10928   +  CDS            cat: CAT_ECOLX - Experimental evidence at protein level: Swiss-Prot protein existence level 1. This enzyme is an effector of chloramphenicol resistance in bacteria. From Escherichia coli. This protein is used as a marker in many commonly used cloning vectors, such as pACYC184.
  10940..444     +  promoter       sacB promoter (across the origin): sacR; sacB promoter and control region
