[The description below was written by a language model from this plasmid's Addgene catalogue record and pLannotate feature annotations shown in this document.]
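Description:
pJAT31 is a member of the Janelia Atalanta series of cloning plasmids, a CRISPR/Cas9 homology-directed repair (HDR) donor platform for Drosophila. It is a high-copy bacterial plasmid of about 10.9 kb with a ColE1/pUC-type origin and a spectinomycin/streptomycin resistance gene (aadA) in the backbone. Two Gateway-style counterselection cassettes flank the payload. One is bounded by attR3 and attR4 and carries ampicillin resistance plus the ccdB toxin. The annotation software labels its right-hand site as an attR2/attB4 fragment, whereas the depositor's map calls it attR4. The other cassette is bounded by attR5 and attR6 and carries chloramphenicol resistance (cat) plus sacB, which confers sucrose sensitivity. Because ccdB is present, the empty vector must be kept in a ccdB-tolerant strain. It can be maintained on any one of the three antibiotics.

The design allows two synthesized arms to replace the counterselection cassettes by LR recombination. The Drosophila RNA polymerase III promoters dU6-3 and dU6-1 sit immediately outside attR3 and attR6 and face inward, so each arm can carry its own guide RNA, allowing two different gRNAs. Between the arms lies the cargo delivered to the genome. It consists of a phiC31 attP landing site followed by a DsRed marker driven by the baculovirus hr5 enhancer and ie1 promoter, with an hsp70 promoter fragment and an SV40 polyadenylation signal. According to the depositor's map, B3 recombinase sites flank the marker, presumably so it can be excised, but these sites are not annotated in the feature table. Integrants are identified by red fluorescence in the abdomen and mouthparts. The inserted attP then serves as a docking site for phiC31 integrase-mediated transgene insertion at the targeted locus.
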