Addgene plasmid #204291: pJAT31
Purpose: For inserting a phiC31 attP site. HDR integrant is marked with ie1-DsRed, which is expressed in abdomen and mouthparts. Second U6 promoter allows use of two different gRNAs in two synthesized arms.
Depositing lab: David Stern. Publication: The Janelia Atalanta plasmids provide a simple and efficient CRISPR/Cas9-mediated homology directed repair platform for Drosophila. Stern D, Kim E, Behrman E. bioRxiv 2023.06.17.545412 10.1101/2023.06.17.545412.
Backbone
  Vector backbone: Janelia Atalanta cloning plasmid
  Vector type: CRISPR
  Selectable markers: ccdB, SacB
Growth in bacteria
  Bacterial resistance: Spectinomycin, 50 μg/mL
  Growth temperature: 37°C
  Growth strain: ccdB Survival
  Growth instructions: Spectinomycin is in the backbone. Chlor and Amp are in the Gateway cloning arms. The plasmids can be maintained on any single of these antibiotics. Depositor typically grows them in Amp or Spec.
  Copy number: High Copy
Gene/Insert
  Gene/Insert name: ie1-DsRed (alt name: pJAT31{dU6-3-attR3-Amp-ccdB-attR4-attP-B3-ie1-DsRed-B3-attR5-Chlor-SacB-attR6-dU6-1})
  Species: Synthetic
  Promoter: ie1
  Cloning method: Unknown
Terms and licenses: Academic/Nonprofit Terms; Industry Terms: Not Available to Industry
Depositor comments: Please visit https://www.biorxiv.org/content/10.1101/2023.06.17.545412v1 for bioRxiv preprint.
How to cite: pJAT31 was a gift from David Stern (Addgene plasmid # 204291 ; http://n2t.net/addgene:204291 ; RRID:Addgene_204291)
